>Addgene plasmid #131227 | pSaCas9-sgRNA-Tetra-com vector | addgene full sequence | sequence record 259290 | Addgene NGS Result
CCTGCAGGCAGCTGCGCGCTCGCTCGCTCACTGAGGCCGCCCGGGCGTCGGGCGACCTTTGGTCGCCCGG
CCTCAGTGAGCGAGCGAGCGCGCAGAGAGGGAGTGGCCAACTCCATCACTAGGGGTTCCTGCGGCCTCTA
GACTCGAGGCGTTGACATTGATTATTGACTAGTTATTAATAGTAATCAATTACGGGGTCATTAGTTCATA
GCCCATATATGGAGTTCCGCGTTACATAACTTACGGTAAATGGCCCGCCTGGCTGACCGCCCAACGACCC
CCGCCCATTGACGTCAATAATGACGTATGTTCCCATAGTAACGCCAATAGGGACTTTCCATTGACGTCAA
TGGGTGGAGTATTTACGGTAAACTGCCCACTTGGCAGTACATCAAGTGTATCATATGCCAAGTACGCCCC
CTATTGACGTCAATGACGGTAAATGGCCCGCCTGGCATTATGCCCAGTACATGACCTTATGGGACTTTCC
TACTTGGCAGTACATCTACGTATTAGTCATCGCTATTACCATGGTGATGCGGTTTTGGCAGTACATCAAT
GGGCGTGGATAGCGGTTTGACTCACGGGGATTTCCAAGTCTCCACCCCATTGACGTCAATGGGAGTTTGT
TTTGGCACCAAAATCAACGGGACTTTCCAAAATGTCGTAACAACTCCGCCCCATTGACGCAAATGGGCGG
TAGGCGTGTACGGTGGGAGGTCTATATAAGCAGAGCTCTCTGGCTAACTACCGGTGCCACCATGGCCCCA
AAGAAGAAGCGGAAGGTCGGTATCCACGGAGTCCCAGCAGCCAAGCGGAACTACATCCTGGGCCTGGACA
TCGGCATCACCAGCGTGGGCTACGGCATCATCGACTACGAGACACGGGACGTGATCGATGCCGGCGTGCG
GCTGTTCAAAGAGGCCAACGTGGAAAACAACGAGGGCAGGCGGAGCAAGAGAGGCGCCAGAAGGCTGAAG
CGGCGGAGGCGGCATAGAATCCAGAGAGTGAAGAAGCTGCTGTTCGACTACAACCTGCTGACCGACCACA
GCGAGCTGAGCGGCATCAACCCCTACGAGGCCAGAGTGAAGGGCCTGAGCCAGAAGCTGAGCGAGGAAGA
GTTCTCTGCCGCCCTGCTGCACCTGGCCAAGAGAAGAGGCGTGCACAACGTGAACGAGGTGGAAGAGGAC
ACCGGCAACGAGCTGTCCACCAAAGAGCAGATCAGCCGGAACAGCAAGGCCCTGGAAGAGAAATACGTGG
CCGAACTGCAGCTGGAACGGCTGAAGAAAGACGGCGAAGTGCGGGGCAGCATCAACAGATTCAAGACCAG
CGACTACGTGAAAGAAGCCAAACAGCTGCTGAAGGTGCAGAAGGCCTACCACCAGCTGGACCAGAGCTTC
ATCGACACCTACATCGACCTGCTGGAAACCCGGCGGACCTACTATGAGGGACCTGGCGAGGGCAGCCCCT
TCGGCTGGAAGGACATCAAAGAATGGTACGAGATGCTGATGGGCCACTGCACCTACTTCCCCGAGGAACT
GCGGAGCGTGAAGTACGCCTACAACGCCGACCTGTACAACGCCCTGAACGACCTGAACAATCTCGTGATC
ACCAGGGACGAGAACGAGAAGCTGGAATATTACGAGAAGTTCCAGATCATCGAGAACGTGTTCAAGCAGA
AGAAGAAGCCCACCCTGAAGCAGATCGCCAAAGAAATCCTCGTGAACGAAGAGGATATTAAGGGCTACAG
AGTGACCAGCACCGGCAAGCCCGAGTTCACCAACCTGAAGGTGTACCACGACATCAAGGACATTACCGCC
CGGAAAGAGATTATTGAGAACGCCGAGCTGCTGGATCAGATTGCCAAGATCCTGACCATCTACCAGAGCA
GCGAGGACATCCAGGAAGAACTGACCAATCTGAACTCCGAGCTGACCCAGGAAGAGATCGAGCAGATCTC
TAATCTGAAGGGCTATACCGGCACCCACAACCTGAGCCTGAAGGCCATCAACCTGATCCTGGACGAGCTG
TGGCACACCAACGACAACCAGATCGCTATCTTCAACCGGCTGAAGCTGGTGCCCAAGAAGGTGGACCTGT
CCCAGCAGAAAGAGATCCCCACCACCCTGGTGGACGACTTCATCCTGAGCCCCGTCGTGAAGAGAAGCTT
CATCCAGAGCATCAAAGTGATCAACGCCATCATCAAGAAGTACGGCCTGCCCAACGACATCATTATCGAG
CTGGCCCGCGAGAAGAACTCCAAGGACGCCCAGAAAATGATCAACGAGATGCAGAAGCGGAACCGGCAGA
CCAACGAGCGGATCGAGGAAATCATCCGGACCACCGGCAAAGAGAACGCCAAGTACCTGATCGAGAAGAT
CAAGCTGCACGACATGCAGGAAGGCAAGTGCCTGTACAGCCTGGAAGCCATCCCTCTGGAAGATCTGCTG
AACAACCCCTTCAACTATGAGGTGGACCACATCATCCCCAGAAGCGTGTCCTTCGACAACAGCTTCAACA
ACAAGGTGCTCGTGAAGCAGGAAGAAAACAGCAAGAAGGGCAACCGGACCCCATTCCAGTACCTGAGCAG
CAGCGACAGCAAGATCAGCTACGAAACCTTCAAGAAGCACATCCTGAATCTGGCCAAGGGCAAGGGCAGA
ATCAGCAAGACCAAGAAAGAGTATCTGCTGGAAGAACGGGACATCAACAGGTTCTCCGTGCAGAAAGACT
TCATCAACCGGAACCTGGTGGATACCAGATACGCCACCAGAGGCCTGATGAACCTGCTGCGGAGCTACTT
CAGAGTGAACAACCTGGACGTGAAAGTGAAGTCCATCAATGGCGGCTTCACCAGCTTTCTGCGGCGGAAG
TGGAAGTTTAAGAAAGAGCGGAACAAGGGGTACAAGCACCACGCCGAGGACGCCCTGATCATTGCCAACG
CCGATTTCATCTTCAAAGAGTGGAAGAAACTGGACAAGGCCAAAAAAGTGATGGAAAACCAGATGTTCGA
GGAAAAGCAGGCCGAGAGCATGCCCGAGATCGAAACCGAGCAGGAGTACAAAGAGATCTTCATCACCCCC
CACCAGATCAAGCACATTAAGGACTTCAAGGACTACAAGTACAGCCACCGGGTGGACAAGAAGCCTAATA
GAGAGCTGATTAACGACACCCTGTACTCCACCCGGAAGGACGACAAGGGCAACACCCTGATCGTGAACAA
TCTGAACGGCCTGTACGACAAGGACAATGACAAGCTGAAAAAGCTGATCAACAAGAGCCCCGAAAAGCTG
CTGATGTACCACCACGACCCCCAGACCTACCAGAAACTGAAGCTGATTATGGAACAGTACGGCGACGAGA
AGAATCCCCTGTACAAGTACTACGAGGAAACCGGGAACTACCTGACCAAGTACTCCAAAAAGGACAACGG
CCCCGTGATCAAGAAGATTAAGTATTACGGCAACAAACTGAACGCCCATCTGGACATCACCGACGACTAC
CCCAACAGCAGAAACAAGGTCGTGAAGCTGTCCCTGAAGCCCTACAGATTCGACGTGTACCTGGACAATG
GCGTGTACAAGTTCGTGACCGTGAAGAATCTGGATGTGATCAAAAAAGAAAACTACTACGAAGTGAATAG
CAAGTGCTATGAGGAAGCTAAGAAGCTGAAGAAGATCAGCAACCAGGCCGAGTTTATCGCCTCCTTCTAC
AACAACGATCTGATCAAGATCAACGGCGAGCTGTATAGAGTGATCGGCGTGAACAACGACCTGCTGAACC
GGATCGAAGTGAACATGATCGACATCACCTACCGCGAGTACCTGGAAAACATGAACGACAAGAGGCCCCC
CAGGATCATTAAGACAATCGCCTCCAAGACCCAGAGCATTAAGAAGTACAGCACAGACATTCTGGGCAAC
CTGTATGAAGTGAAATCTAAGAAGCACCCTCAGATCATCAAAAAGGGCAAAAGGCCGGCGGCCACGAAAA
AGGCCGGCCAGGCAAAAAAGAAAAAGGGATCCTACCCATACGATGTTCCAGATTACGCTTACCCATACGA
TGTTCCAGATTACGCTTACCCATACGATGTTCCAGATTACGCTTAAGAATTCCTAGAGCTCGCTGATCAG
CCTCGACTGTGCCTTCTAGTTGCCAGCCATCTGTTGTTTGCCCCTCCCCCGTGCCTTCCTTGACCCTGGA
AGGTGCCACTCCCACTGTCCTTTCCTAATAAAATGAGGAAATTGCATCGCATTGTCTGAGTAGGTGTCAT
TCTATTCTGGGGGGTGGGGTGGGGCAGGACAGCAAGGGGGAGGATTGGGAAGAGAATAGCAGGCATGCTG
GGGAGGTACCGAGGGCCTATTTCCCATGATTCCTTCATATTTGCATATACGATACAAGGCTGTTAGAGAG
ATAATTGGAATTAATTTGACTGTAAACACAAAGATATTAGTACAAAATACGTGACGTAGAAAGTAATAAT
TTCTTGGGTAGTTTGCAGTTTTAAAATTATGTTTTAAAATGGACTATCATATGCTTACCGTAACTTGAAA
GTATTTCGATTTCTTGGCTTTATATATCTTGTGGAAAGGACGAAACACCGGAGACCACGGCAGGTCTCAG
TTTAAGTACTCTGCTGAATGCCTGCGAGCATCCCACCAGAATCTACTTAAACAAGGCAAAATGCCGTGTT
TATCTCGTCAACTTGTTGGCGAGATTTTTTTGCGGCCGCAGGAACCCCTAGTGATGGAGTTGGCCACTCC
CTCTCTGCGCGCTCGCTCGCTCACTGAGGCCGGGCGACCAAAGGTCGCCCGACGCCCGGGCTTTGCCCGG
GCGGCCTCAGTGAGCGAGCGAGCGCGCAGCTGCCTGCAGGGGCGCCTGATGCGGTATTTTCTCCTTACGC
ATCTGTGCGGTATTTCACACCGCATA
[95 nt withheld, positions 4927-5021]
T
[46 nt withheld, positions 5023-5068]
C
[141 nt withheld, positions 5070-5210]
CCTTTGACGTTGGAGTCCACGTTCTTT
[37 nt withheld, positions 5238-5274]
ACTCTATCTCGGGCTATTCTTTTGATTTATAAGGGATTTTGCCGATTTCGGTCTATTGGTTAAAAAATGA
GCTGATTTAACAAAAATTTAACGCGAATTTTAACAAAATATTAACGTTTACAATTTTATGGTGCACTCTC
AGTACAATCTGCTCTGATGCCGCATAGTTAAGCCAGCCCCGACACCCGCCAACACCCGCTGACGCGCCCT
GACGGGCTTGTCTGCTCCCGGCATCCGCTTACAGACAAGCTGTGACCGTCTCCGGGAGCTGCATGTGTCA
GAGGTTTTCACCGTCATCACCGAAACGCGCGAGACGAAAGGGCCTCGTGATACGCCTATTTTTATAGGTT
AATGTCATGATAATAATGGTTTCTTAGACGTCAGGTGGCACTTTTCGGGGAAATGTGCGCGGAACCCCTA
TTTGTTTATTTTTCTAAATACATTCAAATATGTATCCGCTCATGAGACAATAACCCTGATAAATGCTTCA
ATAATATTGAAAAAGGAAGAGTATGAGTATTCAACATTTCCGTGTCGCCCTTATTCCCTTTTTTGCGGCA
TTTTGCCTTCCTGTTTTTGCTCACCCAGAAACGCTGGTGAAAGTAAAAGATGCTGAAGATCAGTTGGGTG
CACGAGTGGGTTACATCGAACTGGATCTCAACAGCGGTAAGATCCTTGAGAGTTTTCGCCCCGAAGAACG
TTTTCCAATGATGAGCACTTTTAAAGTTCTGCTATGTGGCGCGGTATTATCCCGTATTGACGCCGGGCAA
GAGCAACTCGGTCGCCGCATACACTATTCTCAGAATGACTTGGTTGAGTACTCACCAGTCACAGAAAAGC
ATCTTACGGATGGCATGACAGTAAGAGAATTATGCAGTGCTGCCATAACCATGAGTGATAACACTGCGGC
CAACTTACTTCTGACAACGATCGGAGGACCGAAGGAGCTAACCGCTTTTTTGCACAACATGGGGGATCAT
GTAACTCGCCTTGATCGTTGGGAACCGGAGCTGAATGAAGCCATACCAAACGACGAGCGTGACACCACGA
TGCCTGTAGCAATGGCAACAACGTTGCGCAAACTATTAACTGGCGAACTACTTACTCTAGCTTCCCGGCA
ACAATTAATAGACTGGATGGAGGCGGATAAAGTTGCAGGACCACTTCTGCGCTCGGCCCTTCCGGCTGGC
TGGTTTATTGCTGATAAATCTGGAGCCGGTGAGCGTGGAAGCCGCGGTATCATTGCAGCACTGGGGCCAG
ATGGTAAGCCCTCCCGTATCGTAGTTATCTACACGACGGGGAGTCAGGCAACTATGGATGAACGAAATAG
ACAGATCGCTGAGATAGGTGCCTCACTGATTAAGCATTGGTAACTGTCAGACCAAGTTTACTCATATATA
CTTTAGATTGATTTAAAACTTCATTTTTAATTTAAAAGGATCTAGGTGAAGATCCTTTTTGATAATCTCA
TGACCAAAATCCCTTAACGTGAGTTTTCGTTCCACTGAGCGTCAGACCCCGTAGAAAAGATCAAAGGATC
TTCTTGAGATCCTTTTTTTCTGCGCGTAATCTGCTGCTTGCAAACAAAAAAACCACCGCTACCAGCGGTG
GTTTGTTTGCCGGATCAAGAGCTACCAACTCTTTTTCCGAAGGTAACTGGCTTCAGCAGAGCGCAGATAC
CAAATACTGTTCTTCTAGTGTAGCCGTAGTTAGGCCACCACTTCAAGAACTCTGTAGCACCGCCTACATA
CCTCGCTCTGCTAATCCTGTTACCAGTGGCTGCTGCCAGTGGCGATAAGTCGTGTCTTACCGGGTTGGAC
TCAAGACGATAGTTACCGGATAAGGCGCAGCGGTCGGGCTGAACGGGGGGTTCGTGCACACAGCCCAGCT
TGGAGCGAACGACCTACACCGAACTGAGATACCTACAGCGTGAGCTATGAGAAAGCGCCACGCTTCCCGA
AGGGAGAAAGGCGGACAGGTATCCGGTAAGCGGCAGGGTCGGAACAGGAGAGCGCACGAGGGAGCTTCCA
GGGGGAAACGCCTGGTATCTTTATAGTCCTGTCGGGTTTCGCCACCTCTGACTTGAGCGTCGATTTTTGT
GATGCTCGTCAGGGGGGCGGAGCCTATGGAAAAACGCCAGCAACGCGGCCTTTTTACGGTTCCTGGCCTT
TTGCTGGCCTTTTGCTCACATGT
Features (pLannotate 1.2.2; 20 found; start..end, strand, type, name):
     12..39      +  repeat_region  AAV2 ITR (fragment): inverted terminal repeat of adeno-associated virus serotype 2 inverted
     68..95      +  repeat_region  AAV2 ITR (fragment): inverted terminal repeat of adeno-associated virus serotype 2 inverted
    154..533     +  enhancer       CMV enhancer: human cytomegalovirus immediate early enhancer
    534..737     +  promoter       CMV promoter: human cytomegalovirus (CMV) immediate early promoter
    813..3968    +  CDS            cas9: CAS9_STAAU - Experimental evidence at protein level: Swiss-Prot protein existence level 1. CRISPR (clustered regularly interspaced short palindromic repeat) is an adaptive immune system that provides protection against mobile genetic elements (viruses, transposable elements and conjugative plasmids). CRISPR clusters contain spacers, sequences complementary to antecedent mobile elements, and target invading nucleic acids. CRISPR clusters are transcribed and processed into CRISPR RNA (crRNA). In type II CRISPR systems correct processing of pre-crRNA requires a trans- encoded small RNA (tracrRNA)
   3969..4016    +  CDS            nucleoplasmin NLS: bipartite nuclear localization signal from nucleoplasmin
   4023..4039    +  CDS            3xHA (fragment): three tandem HA epitope tags
   4050..4066    +  CDS            3xHA (fragment): three tandem HA epitope tags
   4077..4105    +  CDS            3xHA (fragment): three tandem HA epitope tags
   4137..4248    +  polyA_signal   bGH poly(A) signal: bovine growth hormone polyadenylation signal
   4351..4591    +  promoter       U6 promoter: RNA polymerase III promoter for human U6 snRNA
   4657..4714    +  misc_RNA       Sa gRNA scaffold (fragment): guide RNA scaffold for the Staphylococcus aureus CRISPR/Cas9 system
   4730..4870    +  repeat_region  AAV2 ITR: inverted terminal repeat of adeno-associated virus serotype 2 inverted
   4875..4926    -  misc_feature   bom (fragment): basis of mobility region from pBR322
   4945..5400    +  rep_origin     f1 ori (sequence partly withheld): f1 bacteriophage origin of replication; arrow indicates direction of (+) strand synthesis
   5401..5450    -  misc_feature   bom (fragment): basis of mobility region from pBR322
   5552..5587    -  CDS            rop (fragment): Rop protein, which maintains plasmids at low copy number; rop
   5682..5786    +  promoter       AmpR promoter: bla
   5787..6647    +  CDS            AmpR: β-lactamase; bla; confers resistance to ampicillin, carbenicillin, and related antibiotics
   6818..7406    +  rep_origin     ori: high-copy-number ColE1/pMB1/pBR322/pUC origin of replication
