[The description below was written by a language model from this plasmid's Addgene catalogue record and pLannotate feature annotations shown in this document.]
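Description:
pSaCas9-sgRNA-Tetra-com vector is a 7,467-nt all-in-one Staphylococcus aureus Cas9 and guide RNA plasmid built on the pX601 backbone and catalogued as a mammalian expression/AAV vector. It is propagated in bacteria as a high-copy plasmid through a ColE1/pUC-type origin and selected with ampicillin via the β-lactamase gene. An f1 phage origin is also present. The expression cassettes lie between AAV2 inverted terminal repeats, which in an AAV transfer plasmid mark the DNA to be packaged. In this sequence record the downstream ITR is annotated in full, whereas the upstream one is detected only as short fragments.

Two transcription units sit between the repeats. The CMV enhancer and promoter drive the SaCas9 coding sequence, which is followed by a nucleoplasmin bipartite nuclear localization signal, a 3xHA epitope tag (annotated in pieces) and the bovine growth hormone polyadenylation signal. Downstream, the human U6 RNA polymerase III promoter drives an SaCas9 guide RNA scaffold. This scaffold matches the reference only as a fragment, which is consistent with the stated design: its tetraloop has been replaced by a com aptamer, an RNA hairpin recognized by the phage Com protein.

The record lists the guide sequence simply as "vector", so no targeting spacer appears to be included, and users presumably supply their own. The cloning site is not described. The associated publication concerns delivery of Cas9/sgRNA ribonucleoprotein by lentiviral capsid-based particles for transient "hit-and-run" genome editing. In that context the aptamer-modified guide presumably serves as a handle for recruiting the ribonucleoprotein into particles, though the record itself states only that the plasmid expresses com-modified gRNA.
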