Addgene plasmid #131227: pSaCas9-sgRNA-Tetra-com vector
Purpose: For expressing gRNA, whose Tetraloop is replaced with a com aptamer
Depositing lab: Baisong Lu. Depositing organization: Wake Forest University Health Sciences. Publication: Delivering Cas9/sgRNA ribonucleoprotein (RNP) by lentiviral capsid-based bionanoparticles for efficient 'hit-and-run' genome editing. Lyu P, Javidi-Parsijani P, Atala A, Lu B. Nucleic Acids Res. 2019 Jul 12. pii: 5531787. doi: 10.1093/nar/gkz605. PubMed 31299082.
Backbone
  Vector backbone: pX601
  Vector type: Mammalian Expression, AAV
Growth in bacteria
  Bacterial resistance: Ampicillin, 100 μg/mL
  Growth temperature: 37°C
  Growth strain: NEB Stable
  Copy number: High Copy
Gene/Insert
  Gene/Insert name: vector for com modified sgRNA
  gRNA/shRNA sequence: vector
  Species: Synthetic
Terms and licenses: Academic/Nonprofit Terms; Industry Terms: Not Available to Industry
How to cite: pSaCas9-sgRNA-Tetra-com vector was a gift from Baisong Lu (Addgene plasmid # 131227 ; http://n2t.net/addgene:131227 ; RRID:Addgene_131227)
